>Addgene plasmid #229570 | pAAV-CAG-mNeonGreen-P2A-FusionRed | addgene full sequence | sequence record 480247 | Addgene NGS Result
ATCTACGTAGCCATGCTCTAGGAAGAGTACCATTGACGTCAATAATGACGTATGTTCCCATAGTAACGCC
AATAGGGACTTTCCATTGACGTCAATGGGTGGAGTATTTACGGTAAACTGCCCACTTGGCAGTACATCAA
GTGTATCATATGCCAAGTACGCCCCCTATTGACGTCAATGACGGTAAATGGCCCGCCTGGCATTATGCCC
AGTACATGACCTTATGGGACTTTCCTACTTGGCAGTACATCTACGTATTAGTCATCGCTATTACCATGGT
CGAGGTGAGCCCCACGTTCTGCTTCACTCTCCCCATCTCCCCCCCCTCCCCACCCCCAATTTTGTATTTA
TTTATTTTTTAATTATTTTGTGCAGCGATGGGGGCGGGGGGGGGGGGGGGGGGGGGCCCGGGGGGGGGGG
GGGGGGGGGGGGGGGGGGGGGGGGGGGGGGGGGGGGGGGGGGGGGGGGCGCGCCAGGGGGGGGGGGGGGG
GGGGGGTGTTTTTTGTGGGGGGGGGGGGCGGGGGGGCCCTCAAAAAAAGAAGAGCGGGCGGGGCGGGGCG
AGGCGGAGAGGTGCGGCGGCAGCCAATCAGAGCGGCGCGCTCCGAAAGTTTCCTTTTATGGCGAGGCGGC
GGCGGCGGCGGCCCTATAAAAAGCGAAGCGCGCGGCGGGCGGGAGTCGCTGCGCGCTGCCTTCGCCCCGT
GCCCCGCTCCGCCGCCGCCTCGCGCCGCCCGCCCCGGCTCTGACTGACCGCGTTACTCCCACAGGTGAGC
GGGCGGGACGGCCCTTCTCCTCCGGGCTGTAATTAGCGCTTGGTTTAATGACGGCTTGTTTCTTTTCTGT
GGCTGCGTGAAAGCCTTGAGGGGCTCCGGGAGGGCCCTTTGTGCGGGGGGAGCGGCTCGGGGCTGTCCGC
GGGGGGACGGCTGCCTTCGGGGGGGACGGGGCAGGGCGGGGTTCGGCTTCTGGCGTGTGACCGGCGGCTC
TAGAGCCTCTGCTAACCATGTTCATGCCTTCTTCTTTTTCCTACAGCTCCTGGGCAACGTGCTGGTTATT
GTGCTGTCTCATCATTTTGGCAAAGAATTGGATCCGGTACCCTAAGCCACCATGGTGAGCAAGGGCGAGG
AGGATAACATGGCCTCTCTCCCAGCGACACATGAGTTACACATCTTTGGCTCCATCAACGGTGTGGACTT
TGACATGGTGGGTCAGGGCACCGGCAATCCAAATGATGGTTATGAGGAGTTAAACCTGAAGTCCACCAAG
GGTGACCTCCAGTTCTCCCCCTGGATTCTGGTCCCTCATATCGGGTATGGCTTCCATCAGTACCTGCCCT
ACCCTGACGGGATGTCGCCTTTCCAGGCCGCCATGGTAGATGGCTCCGGCTACCAAGTCCATCGCACAAT
GCAGTTTGAAGATGGTGCCTCCCTTACTGTTAACTACCGCTACACCTACGAGGGAAGCCACATCAAAGGA
GAGGCCCAGGTGAAGGGGACTGGTTTCCCTGCTGACGGTCCTGTGATGACCAACTCGCTGACCGCTGCGG
ACTGGTGCAGGTCGAAGAAGACTTACCCCAACGACAAAACCATCATCAGTACCTTTAAGTGGAGTTACAC
CACGGGAAATGGCAAGCGCTACCGGAGCACTGCGCGGACCACCTACACCTTTGCCAAGCCAATGGCGGCT
AACTATCTGAAGAACCAGCCGATGTACGTGTTCCGTAAGACGGAGCTCAAGCACTCCAAGACCGAGCTCA
ACTTCAAGGAGTGGCAAAAGGCCTTTACCGATGTGATGGGCATGGACGAGCTGTACAAGCGACCGGTTCA
CGTGGGAAGTGGGGCTACAAACTTCTCACTGCTGAAACAGGCCGGGGATGTGGAGGAAAACCCAGGACCA
CACGTGACTAGTATGGTGAGCGAGCTGATTAAGGAGAACATGCCCATGAAGCTGTACATGGAGGGCACCG
TGAACAACCACCACTTCAAGTGCACATCCGAGGGCGAAGGCAAGCCCTACGAGGGCACCCAGACCATGAG
AATCAAGGTCGTCGAGGGCGGCCCTCTCCCCTTCGCCTTCGACATCCTGGCTACCAGCTTCATGTACGGC
AGCAGAACCTTCATCAAGCACCCTCCGGGCATCCCCGACTTCTTTAAGCAGTCCTTCCCTGAGGGCTTCA
CATGGGAGAGAGTCACCACATACGAAGACGGGGGCGTGCTGACCGCTACCCAGGACACCAGCCTCCAGGA
CGGCTGCCTCATCTACAACGTCAAGGTTAGAGGGGTGAACTTCCCAGCCAACGGCCCTGTGATGCAGAAG
AAAACACTCGGCTGGGAGGCCTCCACCGAGACGATGTACCCTGCTGACGGAGGACTGGAAGGCGCATGTG
ACATGGCTCTGAAGCTCGTGGGAGGAGGACACCTGATCTGCAACCTTGAGACAACATACAGATCCAAGAA
ACCCGCTACGAACCTCAAGATGCCCGGCGTCTACAACGTGGACCACAGACTGGAAAGAATCAAGGAGGCC
GACGATGAGACATACGTCGAGCAGCACGAGGTGGCTGTGGCCAGATACTCTACTGGTGGCGCTGGTGATG
GAGGTAAATAAGAATTCGATATCAAGCTTATCGATAATCAACCTCTGGATTACAAAATTTGTGAAAGATT
GACTGGTATTCTTAACTATGTTGCTCCTTTTACGCTATGTGGATACGCTGCTTTAATGCCTTTGTATCAT
GCTATTGCTTCCCGTATGGCTTTCATTTTCTCCTCCTTGTATAAATCCTGGTTGCTGTCTCTTTATGAGG
AGTTGTGGCCCGTTGTCAGGCAACGTGGCGTGGTGTGCACTGTGTTTGCTGACGCAACCCCCACTGGTTG
GGGCATTGCCACCACCTGTCAGCTCCTTTCCGGGACTTTCGCTTTCCCCCTCCCTATTGCCACGGCGGAA
CTCATCGCCGCCTGCCTTGCCCGCTGCTGGACAGGGGCTCGGCTGTTGGGCACTGACAATTCCGTGGTGT
TGTCGGGGAAATCATCGTCCTTTCCTTGGCTGCTCGCCTGTGTTGCCACCTGGATTCTGCGCGGGACGTC
CTTCTGCTACGTCCCTTCGGCCCTCAATCCAGCGGACCTTCCTTCCCGCGGCCTGCTGCCGGCTCTGCGG
CCTCTTCCGCGTCTTCGCCTTCGCCCTCAGACGAGTCGGATCTCCCTTTGGGCCGCCTCCCCGCATCGAT
ACCGTCGACCCGGGCGGCCGCTTCGAGCAGACATGATAAGATACATTGATGAGTTTGGACAAACCACAAC
TAGAATGCAGTGAAAAAAATGCTTTATTTGTGAAATTTGTGATGCTATTGCTTTATTTGTAACCATTATA
AGCTGCAATAAACAAGTTAACAACAACAATTGCATTCATTTTATGTTTCAGGTTCAGGGGGAGATGTGGG
AGGTTTTTTAAAGCAAGTAAAACCTCTACAAATGTGGTAAAATCGATAAGGATCTTCCTAGAGCATGGCT
ACGTAGATAAGTAGCATGGCGGGTTAATCATTAACTACAAGGAACCCCTAGTGATGGAGTTGGCCACTCC
CTCTCTGCGCGCTCGCTCGCTCACTGACTCGCTGCGCTCGGTCGTTCGGCTGCGGCGAGCGGTATCAGCT
CACTCAAAGGCGGTAATACGGTTATCCACAGAATCAGGGGATAACGCAGGAAAGAACATGTGAGCAAAAG
GCCAGCAAAAGGCCAGGAACCGTAAAAAGGCCGCGTTGCTGGCGTTTTTCCATAGGCTCCGCCCCCCTGA
CGAGCATCACAAAAATCGACGCTCAAGTCAGAGGTGGCGAAACCCGACAGGACTATAAAGATACCAGGCG
TTTCCCCCTGGAAGCTCCCTCGTGCGCTCTCCTGTTCCGACCCTGCCGCTTACCGGATACCTGTCCGCCT
TTCTCCCTTCGGGAAGCGTGGCGCTTTCTCATAGCTCACGCTGTAGGTATCTCAGTTCGGTGTAGGTCGT
TCGCTCCAAGCCGGGCTGTGTGCACGAACCCCCCGTTCAGCCCGACCGCTGCGCCTTATCCGGTAACTAT
CGTCTTGAGTCCAACCCGGTAAGACACGACTTATCGCCACTGGCAGCAGCCACTGGTAACAGGATTAGCA
GAGCGAGGTATGTAGGCGGTGCTACAGAGTTCTTGAAGTGGTGGCCTAACTACGGCTACACTAGAAGAAC
AGTATTTGGTATCTGCGCTCTGCTGAAGCCAGTTACCTTCGGAAAAAGAGTTGGTAGCTCTTGATCCGGC
AAACAAACCACCGCTGGTAGCGGTGGTTTTTTTGTTTGCAAGCAGCAGATTACGCGCAGAAAAAAAGGAT
CTCAAGAAGATCCTTTGATCTTTTCTACGGGGTCTGACGCTCAGTGGAACGAAAACTCACGTTAAGGGAT
TTTGGTCATGAGATTATCAAAAAGGATCTTCACCTAGATCCTTTTAAATTAAAAATGAAGTTTTAAATCA
ATCTAAAGTATATATGAGTAAACTTGGTCTGACAGTTACCAATGCTTAATCAGTGAGGCACCTATCTCAG
CGATCTGTCTATTTCGTTCATCCATAGTTGCCTGACTCCCCGTCGTGTAGATAACTACGATACGGGAGGG
CTTACCATCTGGCCCCAGTGCTGCAATGATACCGCGAGACCCACGCTCACCGGCTCCAGATTTATCAGCA
ATAAACCAGCCAGCCGGAAGGGCCGAGCGCAGAAGTGGTCCTGCAACTTTATCCGCCTCCATCCAGTCTA
TTAATTGTTGCCGGGAAGCTAGAGTAAGTAGTTCGCCAGTTAATAGTTTGCGCAACGTTGTTGCCATTGC
TACAGGCATCGTGGTGTCACGCTCGTCGTTTGGTATGGCTTCATTCAGCTCCGGTTCCCAACGATCAAGG
CGAGTTACATGATCCCCCATGTTGTGCAAAAAAGCGGTTAGCTCCTTCGGTCCTCCGATCGTTGTCAGAA
GTAAGTTGGCCGCAGTGTTATCACTCATGGTTATGGCAGCACTGCATAATTCTCTTACTGTCATGCCATC
CGTAAGATGCTTTTCTGTGACTGGTGAGTACTCAACCAAGTCATTCTGAGAATAGTGTATGCGGCGACCG
AGTTGCTCTTGCCCGGCGTCAATACGGGATAATACCGCGCCACATAGCAGAACTTTAAAAGTGCTCATCA
TTGGAAAACGTTCTTCGGGGCGAAAACTCTCAAGGATCTTACCGCTGTTGAGATCCAGTTCGATGTAACC
CACTCGTGCACCCAACTGATCTTCAGCATCTTTTACTTTCACCAGCGTTTCTGGGTGAGCAAAAACAGGA
AGGCAAAATGCCGCAAAAAAGGGAATAAGGGCGACACGGAAATGTTGAATACTCATACTCTTCCTTTTTC
AATATTATTGAAGCATTTATCAGGGTTATTGTCTCATGAGCGGATACATATTTGAATGTATTTAGAAAAA
TAAACAAATAGGGGTTCCGCGCACATTTCCCCGAAAAGTGCCACCTAAATTGTAAGCGTTAATATTTTGT
TAAAATTCGCGTTAAATTTTTGTTAAATCAGCTCATTTTTTAACCAATAGGCCGAAATCGGCAAAATCCC
TTATAAATCAAAAGAATAGACCGAGATAGGGT
[37 nt withheld, positions 5633-5669]
AAAGAACGTGGACTCCAACGTCAAAGG
[49 nt withheld, positions 5697-5745]
T
[91 nt withheld, positions 5747-5837]
G
[124 nt withheld, positions 5839-5962]
CCCATTCGCCATTCAGGCTGCGCAACTGTTGGGAAGGGCGATCGGTGCGGGCCTCTTCGCTATTACGCCA
GCTGCGCGCTCGCTCGCTCACTGAGGCCGCCCGGGCAAAGCCCGGGCGTCGGGCGACCTTTGGTCGCCCG
GCCTCAGTGAGCGAGCGAGCGCGCAGAGAGGGAGTGGCCAACTCCATCACTAGGGGTTCCTTGTAGTTAA
TGATTAACCCGCCATGCTACTT
Features (pLannotate 1.2.2; 22 found; start..end, strand, type, name):
     30..278     +  enhancer       CMV enhancer (fragment): human cytomegalovirus immediate early enhancer
    280..407     +  promoter       chicken β-actin promoter (fragment): contains a 21-bp deletion relative to the standard chicken β-actin promoter
    410..431     +  promoter       chicken β-actin promoter (fragment): No description available
    438..459     +  promoter       chicken β-actin promoter (fragment): No description available
    476..496     +  promoter       chicken β-actin promoter (fragment): contains a 21-bp deletion relative to the standard chicken β-actin promoter
    546..671     +  promoter       chicken β-actin promoter (fragment): contains a 21-bp deletion relative to the standard chicken β-actin promoter
    672..807     +  intron         hybrid intron (fragment): hybrid between chicken β-actin (CBA) and minute virus of mice (MMV) introns (Gray et al., 2011)
    896..1026    +  intron         chimeric intron (fragment): chimera between introns from chicken β-actin and rabbit β-globin
   1024..1086    +  CDS            HBB (fragment): HBB_LEPEU - Experimental evidence at protein level: Swiss-Prot protein existence level 1. Involved in oxygen transport from the lung to the various peripheral tissues. From Lepus europaeus (European hare).
   1102..1809    +  CDS            mNeonGreen: mNeonGreen is a basic (constitutively fluorescent) green/yellow fluorescent protein published in 2013, derived from Branchiostoma lanceolatum. It is reported to be a very rapidly-maturing monomer with moderate acid sensitivity.
   1903..2598    +  CDS            FusionRed: FusionRed is a basic (constitutively fluorescent) red fluorescent protein published in 2012, derived from Entacmaea quadricolor. It has low acid sensitivity.
   2602..2626    +  misc_feature   MCS (fragment): pBluescript multiple cloning site
   2626..3214    +  misc_feature   WPRE: woodchuck hepatitis virus posttranscriptional regulatory element
   3257..3378    -  polyA_signal   SV40 poly(A) signal: SV40 polyadenylation signal
   3401..3469    -  CDS            large T antigen (fragment): large T antigen from SV40 (simian virus 40)
   3540..3597    +  repeat_region  AAV2 ITR (fragment): inverted terminal repeat of adeno-associated virus serotype 2 inverted
   3757..4345    -  rep_origin     ori: high-copy-number ColE1/pMB1/pBR322/pUC origin of replication
   4516..5376    -  CDS            AmpR: β-lactamase; bla; confers resistance to ampicillin, carbenicillin, and related antibiotics
   5377..5481    -  promoter       AmpR promoter: bla
   5534..5962    -  rep_origin     f1 ori (sequence partly withheld): f1 bacteriophage origin of replication; arrow indicates direction of (+) strand synthesis
   5967..6036    -  CDS            lacZα (fragment): LacZα fragment of β-galactosidase; lacZ fragment
   6031..6163    -  repeat_region  AAV2 ITR (fragment): inverted terminal repeat of adeno-associated virus serotype 2 inverted
