[The description below was written by a language model from this plasmid's Addgene catalogue record and pLannotate feature annotations shown in this document.]
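Description:
pAAV-CAG-mNeonGreen-P2A-FusionRed is an adeno-associated virus transfer plasmid that also serves as a mammalian expression vector, built on a pAAV backbone. It is propagated in E. coli as a high-copy plasmid through a ColE1/pUC-type origin and selected with ampicillin via the β-lactamase gene and its native promoter. An f1 phage origin and a small lacZα remnant are also present in the backbone. AAV2 inverted terminal repeats flank the expression cassette. Both are annotated only as fragments in the sequencing-derived record, one of them quite short, which may reflect partial matching or the difficulty of reading these structured repeats. The recombination-reduced growth strain listed in the record is consistent with the need to keep ITRs stable.

The payload is a bicistronic two-colour reporter driven by the CAG promoter, seen in the feature table as the CMV immediate-early enhancer, chicken β-actin promoter segments and a chimeric β-actin/rabbit β-globin intron. This strong, broadly active promoter transcribes the green fluorescent protein mNeonGreen followed by the red fluorescent protein FusionRed. The construct name indicates a P2A self-cleaving peptide between them, which fits the unannotated gap separating the two coding sequences. Ribosomal skipping at P2A should yield the two proteins separately and in roughly equimolar amounts from one transcript. A WPRE downstream enhances transcript stability and expression, and an SV40 polyadenylation signal terminates the message.

The stated purpose is co-expression of mNeonGreen and FusionRed in mammalian cells. Given the associated work on a monomeric green protein derived from StayGold, a plausible use is as a comparison construct in which FusionRed normalises for expression level when benchmarking green fluorescence, though the record does not say this explicitly.
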