Addgene plasmid #229570: pAAV-CAG-mNeonGreen-P2A-FusionRed
Purpose: Expresses mNeonGreen and FusionRed in mammalian cells
Depositing lab: Kiryl Piatkevich. Depositing organization: Westlake University. Publication: Bright and stable monomeric green fluorescent protein derived from StayGold. Zhang H, Lesnov GD, Subach OM, Zhang W, Kuzmicheva TP, Vlaskina AV, Samygina VR, Chen L, Ye X, Nikolaeva AY, Gabdulkhakov A, Papadaki S, Qin W, Borshchevskiy V, Perfilov MM, Gavrikov AS, Drobizhev M, Mishin AS, Piatkevich KD, Subach FV. Nat Methods. 2024 Apr;21(4):657-665. doi: 10.1038/s41592-024-02203-y. Epub 2024 Feb 26. PubMed 38409224.
Backbone
  Vector backbone: pAAV
  Vector type: Mammalian Expression, AAV
Growth in bacteria
  Bacterial resistance: Ampicillin, 100 μg/mL
  Growth temperature: 37°C
  Growth strain: NEB Stable
  Copy number: High Copy
Gene/Insert
  Gene/Insert name: mNeonGreen
  Species: Synthetic
  Cloning method: Ligation Independent Cloning
Terms and licenses: Academic/Nonprofit Terms; Industry Terms: Not Available to Industry
How to cite: pAAV-CAG-mNeonGreen-P2A-FusionRed was a gift from Kiryl Piatkevich (Addgene plasmid # 229570 ; http://n2t.net/addgene:229570 ; RRID:Addgene_229570)
